>Addgene plasmid #232614 | pAS3-5xQUAS::Δpes-10P::AI::prdx-2G | addgene full sequence | sequence record 461130 | Addgene NGS Result
GGGTAATCGCTTATCCTCGGATAAACAATTATCCTCACGGGTAATCGCTTATCCGCTCGGGTAATCGCTT
ATCCTCGGGTAATCGCTTATCCTTAAGCTTGATATCCCTGCAGGATCGATTTTTTGCAAATTACGAGCGT
TGTAGGGGGCGGAGCGATAGGTCCTATAGGTTTTGGTATATCATCATTCATTCATTCATTGGTACATTCA
TTTACCCACCTTCCTCTTTCTGAGCTTCTCTGGAGTTCTGTGCTTCCTTTTTCCCTTATCTTTATACTGT
AATTTTTAACTTTCAGGGATCCCCGGGATTGGCCAAAGGACCCAAAGGTATGTTTCGAATGATACTAACA
TAACATAGAACATTTTCAGGAGGACCCTTGGAGGGTACCGAGCTCAGAAAAAATGTCGAAAGCATTCATC
GGAAAGCCAGCTCCACAATTCAAGACTCAAGCCGTCGTTGATGGCGAGTTCGTTGATGTTTCGCTCTCTG
ACTACAAGGGAAAATACGTTGTGCTCTTCTTCTACCCACTTGACTTCACTTTCGTGTGCCCAACCGAGAT
TATCGCCTTCTCTGACCGTGCTGAGGAGTTCAAGGCTATCAACACCGTTGTGCTCGCCGCTTCCACCGAC
TCTGTCTTCTCTCACTTGGCATGGATCAACCAGCCACGCAAGCACGGAGGACTCGGAGAGATGAACATTC
CAGTTCTCGCTGACACCAACCACCAAATCTCCCGTGATTACGGAGTTCTCAAGGAGGACGAAGGAATTGC
TTTCCGTGGTGAGTTATATTCTGAATGGAATCCTTCATATTTTCGTACTTTATTTGAAAAATAAAATTTC
AGGACTCTTCATCATCGACCCATCACAAAACCTCCGTCAAATCACCATCAATGATCTTCCAGTCGGACGC
TCTGTTGATGAGACTCTTCGTCTTGTTCAGGCCTTCCAGTTCGTCGAGAAGCACGGAGAGGTTTGCCCAG
CTGGATGGACTCCAGGATCCGACACCATCAAGCCAGGAGTCAAAGAAAGCCAAGAGTACTTCAAGAAGCA
CTAAGCGCCGGTCGCTACCATTACCAACTTGTCTGGTGTCAAAAATAATAGGGGCCGCTGTCATCAGAGT
AAGTTTAAACTGAGTTCTACTAACTAACGAGTAATATTTAAATTTTCAGCATCTCGCGCCCGTGCCTCTG
ACTTCTAAGTCCAATTACTCTTCAACATCCCTACATGCTCTTTCTCCCTGTGCTCCCACCCCCTATTTTT
GTTATTATCAAAAAACTTCTCTTAATTTCTTTGTTTTTTAGCTTCTTTTAAGTCACCTCTAACAATGAAA
TTGTGTAGATTCAAAAATAGAATTAATTCGTAATAAAAAGTCGAAAAAAATTGTGCTCCCTCCCCCCATT
AATAATAATTCTATCCCAAAATCTACACAATGTTCTGTGTACACTTCTTATGTTTTTTACTTCTGATAAA
TTTTTTTGAAACATCATAGAAAAAACCGCACACAAAATACCTTATCATATGTTACGTTTCAGTTTATGAC
CGCAATTTTTATTTCTTCGCACGTCTGGGCCTCTCATGACGTCAAATCATGCTCATCGTGAAAAAGTTTT
GGAGTATTTTTGGAATTTTTCAATCAAGTGAAAGTTTATGAAATTAATTTTCCTGCTTTTGCTTTTTGGG
GTTTCCCCTATTGTTTGTCAAGATTTCGAGGACGGCGTTTTTCTTGCTAAAATCACAAGTATTGATGAGC
ACGATGCAAGAAAGATCGGAAGAAGGTTTGGGTTTGAGGCTCAGTGGAAGGTGAGTAGAAGTTGATAATT
TGAAAGTGGAGTAGTGTCTATGGGGTTTTTGCCTTAAATGACAGAATACATTCCCAATATACCAAACATA
ACTGTTTCCTACTAGTCGGCCGTACGGGCCCTTTCGTCTCGCGCGTTTCGGTGATGACGGTGAAAACCTC
TGACACATGCAGCTCCCGGAGACGGTCACAGCTTGTCTGTAAGCGGATGCCGGGAGCAGACAAGCCCGTC
AGGGCGCGTCAGCGGGTGTTGGCGGGTGTCGGGGCTGGCTTAACTATGCGGCATCAGAGCAGATTGTACT
GAGAGTGCACCATATGCGGTGTGAAATACCGCACAGATGCGTAAGGAGAAAATACCGCATCAGGCGGCCT
TAAGGGCCTCGTGATACGCCTATTTTTATAGGTTAATGTCATGATAATAATGGTTTCTTAGACGTCAGGT
GGCACTTTTCGGGGAAATGTGCGCGGAACCCCTATTTGTTTATTTTTCTAAATACATTCAAATATGTATC
CGCTCATGAGACAATAACCCTGATAAATGCTTCAATAATATTGAAAAAGGAAGAGTATGAGTATTCAACA
TTTCCGTGTCGCCCTTATTCCCTTTTTTGCGGCATTTTGCCTTCCTGTTTTTGCTCACCCAGAAACGCTG
GTGAAAGTAAAAGATGCTGAAGATCAGTTGGGTGCACGAGTGGGTTACATCGAACTGGATCTCAACAGCG
GTAAGATCCTTGAGAGTTTTCGCCCCGAAGAACGTTTTCCAATGATGAGCACTTTTAAAGTTCTGCTATG
TGGCGCGGTATTATCCCGTATTGACGCCGGGCAAGAGCAACTCGGTCGCCGCATACACTATTCTCAGAAT
GACTTGGTTGAGTACTCACCAGTCACAGAAAAGCATCTTACGGATGGCATGACAGTAAGAGAATTATGCA
GTGCTGCCATAACCATGAGTGATAACACTGCGGCCAACTTACTTCTGACAACGATCGGAGGACCGAAGGA
GCTAACCGCTTTTTTGCACAACATGGGGGATCATGTAACTCGCCTTGATCGTTGGGAACCGGAGCTGAAT
GAAGCCATACCAAACGACGAGCGTGACACCACGATGCCTGTAGCAATGGCAACAACGTTGCGCAAACTAT
TAACTGGCGAACTACTTACTCTAGCTTCCCGGCAACAATTAATAGACTGGATGGAGGCGGATAAAGTTGC
AGGACCACTTCTGCGCTCGGCCCTTCCGGCTGGCTGGTTTATTGCTGATAAATCTGGAGCCGGTGAGCGT
GGGTCTCGCGGTATCATTGCAGCACTGGGGCCAGATGGTAAGCCCTCCCGTATCGTAGTTATCTACACGA
CGGGGAGTCAGGCAACTATGGATGAACGAAATAGACAGATCGCTGAGATAGGTGCCTCACTGATTAAGCA
TTGGTAACTGTCAGACCAAGTTTACTCATATATACTTTAGATTGATTTAAAACTTCATTTTTAATTTAAA
AGGATCTAGGTGAAGATCCTTTTTGATAATCTCATGACCAAAATCCCTTAACGTGAGTTTTCGTTCCACT
GAGCGTCAGACCCCGTAGAAAAGATCAAAGGATCTTCTTGAGATCCTTTTTTTCTGCGCGTAATCTGCTG
CTTGCAAACAAAAAAACCACCGCTACCAGCGGTGGTTTGTTTGCCGGATCAAGAGCTACCAACTCTTTTT
CCGAAGGTAACTGGCTTCAGCAGAGCGCAGATACCAAATACTGTTCTTCTAGTGTAGCCGTAGTTAGGCC
ACCACTTCAAGAACTCTGTAGCACCGCCTACATACCTCGCTCTGCTAATCCTGTTACCAGTGGCTGCTGC
CAGTGGCGATAAGTCGTGTCTTACCGGGTTGGACTCAAGACGATAGTTACCGGATAAGGCGCAGCGGTCG
GGCTGAACGGGGGGTTCGTGCACACAGCCCAGCTTGGAGCGAACGACCTACACCGAACTGAGATACCTAC
AGCGTGAGCTATGAGAAAGCGCCACGCTTCCCGAAGGGAGAAAGGCGGACAGGTATCCGGTAAGCGGCAG
GGTCGGAACAGGAGAGCGCACGAGGGAGCTTCCAGGGGGAAACGCCTGGTATCTTTATAGTCCTGTCGGG
TTTCGCCACCTCTGACTTGAGCGTCGATTTTTGTGATGCTCGTCAGGGGGGCGGAGCCTATGGAAAAACG
CCAGCAACGCGGCCTTTTTACGGTTCCTGGCCTTTTGCTGGCCTTTTGCTCACATGTTCTTTCCTGCGTT
ATCCCCTGATTCTGTGGATAACCGTATTACCGCCTTTGAGTGAGCTGATACCGCTCGCCGCAGCCGAACG
ACCGAGCGCAGCGAGTCAGTGAGCGAGGAAGCGGAAGAGCGCCCAATACGCAAACCGCCTCTCCCCGCGC
GTTGGCCGATTCATTAATGCAGCTGGCACGACAGGTTTCCCGACTGGAAAGCGGGCAGTGAGCGCAACGC
AATTAATGTGAGTTAGCTCACTCATTAGGCACCCCAGGCTTTACACTTTATGCTTCCGGCTCGTATGTTG
TGTGGAATTGTGAGCGGATAACAATTTCACACAGGAAACAGCTATGACCATGATTACGCCAAGCTGTAAG
TTTAAACATGATCTTACTAACTAACTATTCTCATTTAAATTTTCAGAGCTTAAAAATGGCTGAAATCACT
CACAACGATGGATACGCTAACAACTTGGAAATGAAATAAGCTTGCATGCCTGCAG
Features (pLannotate 1.2.2; 13 found; start..end, strand, type, name):
    400..780     +  CDS            prdx-2 (fragment): PRDX_CAEEL - Also known as prx2 From Caenorhabditis elegans.
    842..961     +  CDS            PRDX4_CROAT: Experimental evidence at protein level: Swiss-Prot protein existence level 1. Venom peroxiredoxin enzyme that may play a role as part of a redox pathway leading to the structural/functional diversification of toxins through a disulfide bond engineering mechanism. From Crotalus atrox (Western diamondback rattlesnake).
   1648..1800    +  CDS            aex-5 (fragment): AEX5_CAEEL - Also known as kpc-3 From Caenorhabditis elegans.
   1928..1963    +  CDS            rop (fragment): Rop protein, which maintains plasmids at low copy number; rop
   2065..2164    +  misc_feature   bom (fragment): basis of mobility region from pBR322
   2262..2366    +  promoter       AmpR promoter: bla
   2367..3227    +  CDS            AmpR: β-lactamase; bla; confers resistance to ampicillin, carbenicillin, and related antibiotics
   3398..3986    +  rep_origin     ori: high-copy-number ColE1/pMB1/pBR322/pUC origin of replication
   4169..4261    +  CDS            lacI (fragment): lac repressor; lacI; The lac repressor binds to the lac operator to inhibit transcription in E. coli. This inhibition can be relieved by adding lactose or isopropyl-β-D-thiogalactopyranoside (IPTG).
   4274..4295    +  protein_bind   CAP binding site: CAP binding activates transcription in the presence of cAMP. E. coli catabolite activator protein
   4310..4340    +  promoter       lac promoter: promoter for the E. coli lac operon
   4348..4364    +  protein_bind   lac operator: The lac repressor binds to the lac operator to inhibit transcription in E. coli. This inhibition can be relieved by adding lactose or isopropyl-β-D-thiogalactopyranoside (IPTG). lac repressor encoded by lacI
   4518..1       -  misc_feature   MCS (fragment) (across the origin): pUC18/19 multiple cloning site
