[The description below was written by a language model from this plasmid's Addgene catalogue record and pLannotate feature annotations shown in this document.]
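Description:
pAS3-5xQUAS::Δpes-10P::AI::prdx-2G is a 4,535 nt worm expression plasmid built on the pAS3 backbone for conditional expression of the C. elegans peroxiredoxin PRDX-2. It is propagated in E. coli as a high-copy plasmid through a ColE1/pUC-type origin and selected with ampicillin via the β-lactamase gene and its own promoter. The backbone also carries pUC-style remnants: short rop, bom and lacI fragments, the CAP binding site, lac promoter and operator, and part of the pUC18/19 multiple cloning site. None of these contributes to expression in the worm.

As the name indicates, the payload places five copies of the QUAS upstream activating sequence in front of the Δpes-10 minimal promoter, a basal C. elegans promoter with little activity of its own, followed by an element labelled AI (probably an artificial intron, though the record does not define it) and then prdx-2. The automated annotation did not detect the QUAS repeats, minimal promoter or AI element. It does mark the coding region as two separate blocks, a prdx-2 fragment and a second stretch matched to a snake peroxiredoxin homolog. This pattern suggests exons of one peroxiredoxin gene interrupted by an intron, and the "G" suffix may denote genomic sequence. A downstream aex-5 fragment hit may reflect 3' flanking sequence, but the record names no 3' UTR.

Transcription depends on the Q system: the stated purpose is PRDX-2 expression on activation by a QF+hGR chimeric protein. This is a QF activator fused to the human glucocorticoid receptor ligand-binding domain, supplied from a separate construct, which typically makes induction ligand-gated. The plasmid was deposited with work on a transgenic worm for interrogating neural signal propagation.
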