Addgene plasmid #232614: pAS3-5xQUAS::Δpes-10P::AI::prdx-2G
Purpose: Expression of 'PRDX-2' on activation via 'QF+hGR' chimeric protein
Depositing lab: Andrew Leifer. Depositing organization: Princeton University. Publication: TWISP: a transgenic worm for interrogating signal propagation in Caenorhabditis elegans. Sharma AK, Randi F, Kumar S, Dvali S, Leifer AM. Genetics. 2024 Jul 8;227(3):iyae077. doi: 10.1093/genetics/iyae077. PubMed 38733622.
Backbone
  Vector backbone: pAS3
  Backbone manufacturer: Anuj Sharma
  Vector type: Worm Expression
Growth in bacteria
  Bacterial resistance: Ampicillin, 100 μg/mL
  Growth temperature: 37°C
  Growth strain: DH5alpha
  Copy number: High Copy
Gene/Insert
  Gene/Insert name: PRDX-2
  Species: C. elegans (nematode)
  Mutation: N/A
  Entrez Gene: prdx-2 (a.k.a. CELE_F09E5.15)
  Cloning method: Ligation Independent Cloning
Terms and licenses: Academic/Nonprofit Terms; Industry Terms: Not Available to Industry
How to cite: pAS3-5xQUAS::Δpes-10P::AI::prdx-2G was a gift from Andrew Leifer (Addgene plasmid # 232614 ; http://n2t.net/addgene:232614 ; RRID:Addgene_232614)
